>Addgene plasmid #174823 | pEF1a-hMLH1dn (og codon) | addgene full sequence | sequence record 350215 | Addgene NGS Result
AACAAGGCAAGGCTTGACCGACAATTGCATGAAGAATCTGCTTAGGGTTAGGCGTTTTGCGCTGCTTCGC
GATGTACGGGCCAGATATACGCGTTGACATTGATTATTGACTGCAAAGATGGATAAAGTTTTAAACAGAG
AGGAATCTTTGCAGCTAATGGACCTTCTAGGTCTTGAAAGGAGTGGGAATTGGCTCCGGTGCCCGTCAGT
GGGCAGAGCGCACATCGCCCACAGTCCCCGAGAAGTTGGGGGGAGGGGTCGGCAATTGAACCGGTGCCTA
GAGAAGGTGGCGCGGGGTAAACTGGGAAAGTGATGTCGTGTACTGGCTCCGCCTTTTTCCCGAGGGTGGG
GGAGAACCGTATATAAGTGCAGTAGTCGCCGTGAACGTTCTTTTTCGCAACGGGTTTGCCGCCAGAACAC
AGGTAAGTGCCGTGTGTGGTTCCCGCGGGCCTGGCCTCTTTACGGGTTATGGCCCTTGCGTGCCTTGAAT
TACTTCCACCTGGCTGCAGTACGTGATTCTTGATCCCGAGCTTCGGGTTGGAAGTGGGTGGGAGAGTTCG
AGGCCTTGCGCTTAAGGAGCCCCTTCGCCTCGTGCTTGAGTTGAGGCCTGGCCTGGGCGCTGGGGCCGCC
GCGTGCGAATCTGGTGGCACCTTCGCGCCTGTCTCGCTGCTTTCGATAAGTCTCTAGCCATTTAAAATTT
TTGATGACCTGCTGCGACGCTTTTTTTCTGGCAAGATAGTCTTGTAAATGCGGGCCAAGATCTGCACACT
GGTATTTCGGTTTTTGGGGCCGCGGGCGGCGACGGGGCCCGTGCGTCCCAGCGCACATGTTCGGCGAGGC
GGGGCCTGCGAGCGCGGCCACCGAGAATCGGACGGGGGTAGTCTCAAGCTGGCCGGCCTGCTCTGGTGCC
TGGCCTCGCGCCGCCGTGTATCGCCCCGCCCTGGGCGGCAAGGCTGGCCCGGTCGGCACCAGTTGCGTGA
GCGGAAAGATGGCCGCTTCCCGGCCCTGCTGCAGGGAGCTCAAAATGGAGGACGCGGCGCTCGGGAGAGC
GGGCGGGTGAGTCACCCACACAAAGGAAAAGGGCCTTTCCGTCCTCAGCCGTCGCTTCATGTGACTCCAC
GGAGTACCGGGCGCCGTCCAGGCACCTCGATTAGTTCTCGAGCTTTTGGAGTACGTCGTCTTTAGGTTGG
GGGGAGGGGTTTTATGCGATGGAGTTTCCCCACACTGAGTGGGTGGAGACTGAAGTTAGGCCAGCTTGGC
ACTTGATGTAATTCTCCTTGGAATTTGCCCTTTTTGAGTTTGGATCTTGGTTCATTCTCAAGCCTCAGAC
AGTGGTTCAAAGTTTTTTTCTTCCATTTCAGGTGTCGTGACGTACGGGATCCTCTAGAGCCACCATGTCG
TTCGTGGCAGGGGTTATTCGGCGGCTGGACGAGACAGTGGTGAACCGCATCGCGGCGGGGGAAGTTATCC
AGCGGCCAGCTAATGCTATCAAAGAGATGATTGAGAACTGTTTAGATGCAAAATCCACAAGTATTCAAGT
GATTGTTAAAGAGGGAGGCCTGAAGTTGATTCAGATCCAAGACAATGGCACCGGGATCAGGAAAGAAGAT
CTGGATATTGTATGTGAAAGGTTCACTACTAGTAAACTGCAGTCCTTTGAGGATTTAGCCAGTATTTCTA
CCTATGGCTTTCGAGGTGAGGCTTTGGCCAGCATAAGCCATGTGGCTCATGTTACTATTACAACGAAAAC
AGCTGATGGAAAGTGTGCATACAGAGCAAGTTACTCAGATGGAAAACTGAAAGCCCCTCCTAAACCATGT
GCTGGCAATCAAGGGACCCAGATCACGGTGGAGGACCTTTTTTACAACATAGCCACGAGGAGAAAAGCTT
TAAAAAATCCAAGTGAAGAATATGGGAAAATTTTGGAAGTTGTTGGCAGGTATTCAGTACACAATGCAGG
CATTAGTTTCTCAGTTAAAAAACAAGGAGAGACAGTAGCTGATGTTAGGACACTACCCAATGCCTCAACC
GTGGACAATATTCGCTCCATCTTTGGAAATGCTGTTAGTCGAGAACTGATAGAAATTGGATGTGAGGATA
AAACCCTAGCCTTCAAAATGAATGGTTACATATCCAATGCAAACTACTCAGTGAAGAAGTGCATCTTCTT
ACTCTTCATCAACCATCGTCTGGTAGAATCAACTTCCTTGAGAAAAGCCATAGAAACAGTGTATGCAGCC
TATTTGCCCAAAAACACACACCCATTCCTGTACCTCAGTTTAGAAATCAGTCCCCAGAATGTGGATGTTA
ATGTGCACCCCACAAAGCATGAAGTTCACTTCCTGCACGAGGAGAGCATCCTGGAGCGGGTGCAGCAGCA
CATCGAGAGCAAGCTCCTGGGCTCCAATTCCTCCAGGATGTACTTCACCCAGACTTTGCTACCAGGACTT
GCTGGCCCCTCTGGGGAGATGGTTAAATCCACAACAAGTCTGACCTCGTCTTCTACTTCTGGAAGTAGTG
ATAAGGTCTATGCCCACCAGATGGTTCGTACAGATTCCCGGGAACAGAAGCTTGATGCATTTCTGCAGCC
TCTGAGCAAACCCCTGTCCAGTCAGCCCCAGGCCATTGTCACAGAGGATAAGACAGATATTTCTAGTGGC
AGGGCTAGGCAGCAAGATGAGGAGATGCTTGAACTCCCAGCCCCTGCTGAAGTGGCTGCCAAAAATCAGA
GCTTGGAGGGGGATACAACAAAGGGGACTTCAGAAATGTCAGAGAAGAGAGGACCTACTTCCAGCAACCC
CAGAAAGAGACATCGGGAAGATTCTGATGTGGAAATGGTGGAAGATGATTCCCGAAAGGAAATGACTGCA
GCTTGTACCCCCCGGAGAAGGATCATTAACCTCACTAGTGTTTTGAGTCTCCAGGAAGAAATTAATGAGC
AGGGACATGAGGTTCTCCGGGAGATGTTGCATAACCACTCCTTCGTGGGCTGTGTGAATCCTCAGTGGGC
CTTGGCACAGCATCAAACCAAGTTATACCTTCTCAACACCACCAAGCTTAGTGAAGAACTGTTCTACCAG
ATACTCATTTATGATTTTGCCAATTTTGGTGTTCTCAGGTTATCGGAGCCAGCACCGCTCTTTGACCTTG
CCATGCTTGCCTTAGATAGTCCAGAGAGTGGCTGGACAGAGGAAGATGGTCCCAAAGAAGGACTTGCTGA
ATACATTGTTGAGTTTCTGAAGAAGAAGGCTGAGATGCTTGCAGACTATTTCTCTTTGGAAATTGATGAG
GAAGGGAACCTGATTGGATTACCCCTTCTGATTGACAACTATGTGCCCCCTTTGGAGGGACTGCCTATCT
TCATTCTTCGACTAGCCACTGAGGTGAATTGGGACGAAGAAAAGGAATGTTTTGAAAGCCTCAGTAAAGA
ATGCGCTATGTTCTATTCCATCCGGAAGCAGTACATATCTGAGGAGTCGACCCTCTCAGGCCAGCAGAGT
GAAGTGCCTGGCTCCATTCCAAACTCCTGGAAGTGGACTGTGGAACACATTGTCTATAAAGCCTTGCGCT
CACACATTCTGCCTCCTAAACATTTCACAGAAGATGGAAATATCCTGCAGCTTGCTAACCTGCCTGATCT
ATACAAAGTCTTTTAACCGGTCATCATCACCATCACCATTGAGTTTAAACCCGCTGATCAGCCTCGACTG
TGCCTTCTAGTTGCCAGCCATCTGTTGTTTGCCCCTCCCCCGTGCCTTCCTTGACCCTGGAAGGTGCCAC
TCCCACTGTCCTTTCCTAATAAAATGAGAAAATTGCATCGCATTGTCTGAGTAGGTGTCATTCTATTCTG
GGGGGTGGGGTGGGGCAGGACAGCAAGGGGGAGGATTGGGAAGACAATAGCAGGCATGCTGGGGATGCGG
TGGGCTCTATGGCTTCTGAGGCGGAAAGAACCAGCTGGGGCTCGATACCGTCGACCTCTAGCTAGAGCTT
GGCGTAATCATGGTCATAGCTGTTTCCTGTGTGAAATTGTTATCCGCTCACAATTCCACACAACATACGA
GCCGGAAGCATAAAGTGTAAAGCCTAGGGTGCCTAATGAGTGAGCTAACTCACATTAATTGCGTTGCGCT
CACTGCCCGCTTTCCAGTCGGGAAACCTGTCGTGCCAGCTGCATTAATGAATCGGCCAACGCGCGGGGAG
AGGCGGTTTGCGTATTGGGCGCTCTTCCGCTTCCTCGCTCACTGACTCGCTGCGCTCGGTCGTTCGGCTG
CGGCGAGCGGTATCAGCTCACTCAAAGGCGGTAATACGGTTATCCACAGAATCAGGGGATAACGCAGGAA
AGAACATGTGAGCAAAAGGCCAGCAAAAGGCCAGGAACCGTAAAAAGGCCGCGTTGCTGGCGTTTTTCCA
TAGGCTCCGCCCCCCTGACGAGCATCACAAAAATCGACGCTCAAGTCAGAGGTGGCGAAACCCGACAGGA
CTATAAAGATACCAGGCGTTTCCCCCTGGAAGCTCCCTCGTGCGCTCTCCTGTTCCGACCCTGCCGCTTA
CCGGATACCTGTCCGCCTTTCTCCCTTCGGGAAGCGTGGCGCTTTCTCATAGCTCACGCTGTAGGTATCT
CAGTTCGGTGTAGGTCGTTCGCTCCAAGCTGGGCTGTGTGCACGAACCCCCCGTTCAGCCCGACCGCTGC
GCCTTATCCGGTAACTATCGTCTTGAGTCCAACCCGGTAAGACACGACTTATCGCCACTGGCAGCAGCCA
CTGGTAACAGGATTAGCAGAGCGAGGTATGTAGGCGGTGCTACAGAGTTCTTGAAGTGGTGGCCTAACTA
CGGCTACACTAGAAGAACAGTATTTGGTATCTGCGCTCTGCTGAAGCCAGTTACCTTCGGAAAAAGAGTT
GGTAGCTCTTGATCCGGCAAACAAACCACCGCTGGTAGCGGTGGTTTTTTTGTTTGCAAGCAGCAGATTA
CGCGCAGAAAAAAAGGATCTCAAGAAGATCCTTTGATCTTTTCTACGGGGTCTGACACTCAGTGGAACGA
AAACTCACGTTAAGGGATTTTGGTCATGAGATTATCAAAAAGGATCTTCACCTAGATCCTTTTAAATTAA
AAATGAAGTTTTAAATCAATCTAAAGTATATATGAGTAAACTTGGTCTGACAGTTACCAATGCTTAATCA
GTGAGGCACCTATCTCAGCGATCTGTCTATTTCGTTCATCCATAGTTGCCTGACTCCCCGTCGTGTAGAT
AACTACGATACGGGAGGGCTTACCATCTGGCCCCAGTGCTGCAATGATACCGCGAGACCCACGCTCACCG
GCTCCAGATTTATCAGCAATAAACCAGCCAGCCGGAAGGGCCGAGCGCAGAAGTGGTCCTGCAACTTTAT
CCGCCTCCATCCAGTCTATTAATTGTTGCCGGGAAGCTAGAGTAAGTAGTTCGCCAGTTAATAGTTTGCG
CAACGTTGTTGCCATTGCTACAGGCATCGTGGTGTCACGCTCGTCGTTTGGTATGGCTTCATTCAGCTCC
GGTTCCCAACGATCAAGGCGAGTTACATGATCCCCCATGTTGTGCAAAAAAGCGGTTAGCTCCTTCGGTC
CTCCGATCGTTGTCAGAAGTAAGTTGGCCGCAGTGTTATCACTCATGGTTATGGCAGCACTGCATAATTC
TCTTACTGTCATGCCATCCGTAAGATGCTTTTCTGTGACTGGTGAGTACTCAACCAAGTCATTCTGAGAA
TAGTGTATGCGGCGACCGAGTTGCTCTTGCCCGGCGTCAATACGGGATAATACCGCGCCACATAGCAGAA
CTTTAAAAGTGCTCATCATTGGAAAACGTTCTTCGGGGCGAAAACTCTCAAGGATCTTACCGCTGTTGAG
ATCCAGTTCGATGTAACCCACTCGTGCACCCAACTGATCTTCAGCATCTTTTACTTTCACCAGCGTTTCT
GGGTGAGCAAAAACAGGAAGGCAAAATGCCGCAAAAAAGGGAATAAGGGCGACACGGAAATGTTGAATAC
TCATACTCTTCCTTTTTCAATATTATTGAAGCATTTATCAGGGTTATTGTCTCATGAGCGGATACATATT
TGAATGTATTTAGAAAAATAAACAAATAGGGGTTCCGCGCACATTTCCCCGAAAAGTGCCACCTGACGTC
GACGGATCGGGAGATCGATCTCCCGATCCCCTAGGGTCGACTCTCAGTACAATCTGCTCTGATGCCGCAT
AGTTAAGCCAGTATCTGCTCCCTGCTTGTGTGTTGGAGGTCGCTGAGTAGTGCGCGAGCAAAATTTAAGC
TAC
Features (pLannotate 1.2.2; 15 found; start..end, strand, type, name):
     96..112     +  enhancer       CMV enhancer (fragment): human cytomegalovirus immediate early enhancer
    119..185     +  CDS            small t antigen (fragment): SV40 (simian virus 40) small t antigen
    192..1370    +  promoter       EF-1α promoter: strong constitutive promoter for human elongation factor EF-1α
   1395..3653    +  CDS            MLH1: MLH1_HUMAN - Also known as COCA2. Experimental evidence at protein level: Swiss-Prot protein existence level 1. Heterodimerizes with PMS2 to form MutL alpha, a component of the post-replicative DNA mismatch repair system (MMR). DNA repair is initiated by MutS alpha (MSH2-MSH6) or MutS beta (MSH2-MSH3) binding to a dsDNA mismatch, then MutL alpha is recruited to the heteroduplex. Assembly of the MutL-MutS-heteroduplex ternary complex in presence of RFC and PCNA is sufficient to activate endonuclease activity of PMS2. It introduces single-strand breaks near the mismatch and thus generates new en
   3708..3932    +  polyA_signal   bGH poly(A) signal: bovine growth hormone polyadenylation signal
   3936..3957    +  promoter       SV40 promoter (fragment): SV40 enhancer and early promoter
   3962..3978    +  misc_feature   MCS (fragment): pBluescript multiple cloning site
   4027..4043    -  protein_bind   lac operator: The lac repressor binds to the lac operator to inhibit transcription in E. coli. This inhibition can be relieved by adding lactose or isopropyl-β-D-thiogalactopyranoside (IPTG). lac repressor encoded by lacI
   4051..4081    -  promoter       lac promoter: promoter for the E. coli lac operon
   4096..4117    -  protein_bind   CAP binding site: CAP binding activates transcription in the presence of cAMP. E. coli catabolite activator protein
   4130..4222    -  CDS            lacI (fragment): lac repressor; lacI; The lac repressor binds to the lac operator to inhibit transcription in E. coli. This inhibition can be relieved by adding lactose or isopropyl-β-D-thiogalactopyranoside (IPTG).
   4405..4993    -  rep_origin     ori: high-copy-number ColE1/pMB1/pBR322/pUC origin of replication
   5164..6024    -  CDS            AmpR: β-lactamase; bla; confers resistance to ampicillin, carbenicillin, and related antibiotics
   6025..6129    -  promoter       AmpR promoter: bla
   6200..6244    -  misc_feature   bom (fragment): basis of mobility region from pBR322
