[The description below was written by a language model from this plasmid's Addgene catalogue record and pLannotate feature annotations shown in this document.]
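Description:
pEF1a-hMLH1dn (og codon) is a 6.3 kb mammalian expression plasmid built on a custom backbone for constitutive expression of a dominant-negative form of the human mismatch repair protein MLH1. It is propagated in E. coli through a high-copy ColE1/pUC-type origin of replication and selected with ampicillin via a β-lactamase gene driven by its own bla promoter. The annotated table shows no mammalian selection marker or reporter, which is consistent with use by transient transfection.

The payload is a single expression cassette. The human EF-1α promoter, a strong constitutive promoter active in many mammalian cell types, drives a 2,259 bp MLH1 open reading frame, and a bovine growth hormone polyadenylation signal terminates the transcript. The coding sequence keeps the native human codon usage, as the "og codon" label indicates, and carries a deletion of residues 754–756 near the C-terminus. No epitope tags or fusion partners are annotated.

MLH1 normally pairs with PMS2 to form MutLα, which is recruited to mismatched heteroduplex DNA and activates strand nicking during mismatch repair. The deletion variant is described as dominant negative, so overexpressing it is intended to dampen this pathway transiently. The associated publication concerns improving prime editing by manipulating cellular determinants of editing outcomes, so the plasmid is typically co-delivered with prime editor components to improve editing results.

The remaining annotations are short fragments (CMV enhancer, SV40 small t antigen and promoter, lac promoter/operator, lacI, MCS, bom). These appear to be backbone remnants or partial sequence matches rather than functional elements.
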