Addgene plasmid #174823: pEF1a-hMLH1dn (og codon)
Purpose: Mammalian expression of human MLH1dn (original codon usage)
Depositing lab: David Liu. Depositing organization: Broad Institute. Publication: Enhanced prime editing systems by manipulating cellular determinants of editing outcomes. Chen PJ, Hussmann JA, Yan J, Knipping F, Ravisankar P, Chen PF, Chen C, Nelson JW, Newby GA, Sahin M, Osborn MJ, Weissman JS, Adamson B, Liu DR. Cell. 2021 Oct 28;184(22):5635-5652.e29. doi: 10.1016/j.cell.2021.09.018. PubMed 34653350.
Backbone
  Vector backbone: Custom
  Vector type: Mammalian Expression
Growth in bacteria
  Bacterial resistance: Ampicillin, 100 μg/mL
  Growth temperature: 37°C
  Growth strain: NEB Stable
  Copy number: High Copy
Gene/Insert
  Gene/Insert name: human MLH1dn (original codon usage) (alt name: homo sapiens MLH1 del754-756)
  Species: H. sapiens (human)
  Insert size (bp): 2259
  Mutation: deletion of residues 754-756
  Entrez Gene: MLH1 (a.k.a. COCA2, FCC2, HNPCC, HNPCC2, LYNCH2, MLH-1, MMRCS1, hMLH1)
  Promoter: EF1a
  Cloning method: Ligation Independent Cloning
  Sequencing primers: 5′ EF1a-forward; 3′ BGH-reverse
Terms and licenses: Academic/Nonprofit Terms; Industry Terms: Not Available to Industry
How to cite: pEF1a-hMLH1dn (og codon) was a gift from David Liu (Addgene plasmid # 174823 ; http://n2t.net/addgene:174823 ; RRID:Addgene_174823)
